>Addgene plasmid #177248 | hu6-sgCebpb_v2 (opti) | addgene full sequence | sequence record 352716 | Addgene NGS Result
CTATGTTGCTCCTTTTACGCTATGTGGATACGCTGCTTTAATGCCTTTGTATCATGCTATTGCTTCCCGT
ATGGCTTTCATTTTCTCCTCCTTGTATAAATCCTGGTTGCTGTCTCTTTATGAGGAGTTGTGGCCCGTTG
TCAGGCAACGTGGCGTGGTGTGCACTGTGTTTGCTGACGCAACCCCCACTGGTTGGGGCATTGCCACCAC
CTGTCAGCTCCTTTCCGGGACTTTCGCTTTCCCCCTCCCTATTGCCACGGCGGAACTCATCGCCGCCTGC
CTTGCCCGCTGCTGGACAGGGGCTCGGCTGTTGGGCACTGACAATTCCGTGGTGTTGTCGGGGAAATCAT
CGTCCTTTCCTTGGCTGCTCGCCTGTGTTGCCACCTGGATTCTGCGCGGGACGTCCTTCTGCTACGTCCC
TTCGGCCCTCAATCCAGCGGACCTTCCTTCCCGCGGCCTGCTGCCGGCTCTGCGGCCTCTTCCGCGTCTT
CGCCTTCGCCCTCAGACGAGTCGGATCTCCCTTTGGGCCGCCTCCCCGCATCGATACCGTCGACCTCGAT
CGAGACCTAGAAAAACATGGAGCAATCACAAGTAGCAATACAGCAGCTACCAATGCTGATTGTGCCTGGC
TAGAAGCACAAGAGGAGGAGGAGGTGGGTTTTCCAGTCACACCTCAGGTACCTTTAAGACCAATGACTTA
CAAGGCAGCTGTAGATCTTAGCCACTTTTTAAAAGAAAAGGGGGGACTGGAAGGGCTAATTCACTCCCAA
CGAAGACAAGATATCCTTGATCTGTGGATCTACCACACACAAGGCTACTTCCCTGATTGGCAGAACTACA
CACCAGGGCCAGGGATCAGATATCCACTGACCTTTGGATGGTGCTACAAGCTAGTACCAGTTGAGCAAGA
GAAGGTAGAAGAAGCCAATGAAGGAGAGAACACCCGCTTGTTACACCCTGTGAGCCTGCATGGGATGGAT
GACCCGGAGAGAGAAGTATTAGAGTGGAGGTTTGACAGCCGCCTAGCATTTCATCACATGGCCCGAGAGC
TGCATCCGGACTGTACTGGGTCTCTCTGGTTAGACCAGATCTGAGCCTGGGAGCTCTCTGGCTAACTAGG
GAACCCACTGCTTAAGCCTCAATAAAGCTTGCCTTGAGTGCTTCAAGTAGTGTGTGCCCGTCTGTTGTGT
GACTCTGGTAACTAGAGATCCCTCAGACCCTTTTAGTCAGTGTGGAAAATCTCTAGCAGCATGTGAGCAA
AAGGCCAGCAAAAGGCCAGGAACCGTAAAAAGGCCGCGTTGCTGGCGTTTTTCCATAGGCTCCGCCCCCC
TGACGAGCATCACAAAAATCGACGCTCAAGTCAGAGGTGGCGAAACCCGACAGGACTATAAAGATACCAG
GCGTTTCCCCCTGGAAGCTCCCTCGTGCGCTCTCCTGTTCCGACCCTGCCGCTTACCGGATACCTGTCCG
CCTTTCTCCCTTCGGGAAGCGTGGCGCTTTCTCATAGCTCACGCTGTAGGTATCTCAGTTCGGTGTAGGT
CGTTCGCTCCAAGCTGGGCTGTGTGCACGAACCCCCCGTTCAGCCCGACCGCTGCGCCTTATCCGGTAAC
TATCGTCTTGAGTCCAACCCGGTAAGACACGACTTATCGCCACTGGCAGCAGCCACTGGTAACAGGATTA
GCAGAGCGAGGTATGTAGGCGGTGCTACAGAGTTCTTGAAGTGGTGGCCTAACTACGGCTACACTAGAAG
AACAGTATTTGGTATCTGCGCTCTGCTGAAGCCAGTTACCTTCGGAAAAAGAGTTGGTAGCTCTTGATCC
GGCAAACAAACCACCGCTGGTAGCGGTGGTTTTTTTGTTTGCAAGCAGCAGATTACGCGCAGAAAAAAAG
GATCTCAAGAAGATCCTTTGATCTTTTCTACGGGGTCTGACGCTCAGTGGAACGAAAACTCACGTTAAGG
GATTTTGGTCATGAGATTATCAAAAAGGATCTTCACCTAGATCCTTTTAAATTAAAAATGAAGTTTTAAA
TCAATCTAAAGTATATATGAGTAAACTTGGTCTGACAGTTACCAATGCTTAATCAGTGAGGCACCTATCT
CAGCGATCTGTCTATTTCGTTCATCCATAGTTGCCTGACTCCCCGTCGTGTAGATAACTACGATACGGGA
GGGCTTACCATCTGGCCCCAGTGCTGCAATGATACCGCGAGACCCACGCTCACCGGCTCCAGATTTATCA
GCAATAAACCAGCCAGCCGGAAGGGCCGAGCGCAGAAGTGGTCCTGCAACTTTATCCGCCTCCATCCAGT
CTATTAATTGTTGCCGGGAAGCTAGAGTAAGTAGTTCGCCAGTTAATAGTTTGCGCAACGTTGTTGCCAT
TGCTACAGGCATCGTGGTGTCACGCTCGTCGTTTGGTATGGCTTCATTCAGCTCCGGTTCCCAACGATCA
AGGCGAGTTACATGATCCCCCATGTTGTGCAAAAAAGCGGTTAGCTCCTTCGGTCCTCCGATCGTTGTCA
GAAGTAAGTTGGCCGCAGTGTTATCACTCATGGTTATGGCAGCACTGCATAATTCTCTTACTGTCATGCC
ATCCGTAAGATGCTTTTCTGTGACTGGTGAGTACTCAACCAAGTCATTCTGAGAATAGTGTATGCGGCGA
CCGAGTTGCTCTTGCCCGGCGTCAATACGGGATAATACCGCGCCACATAGCAGAACTTTAAAAGTGCTCA
TCATTGGAAAACGTTCTTCGGGGCGAAAACTCTCAAGGATCTTACCGCTGTTGAGATCCAGTTCGATGTA
ACCCACTCGTGCACCCAACTGATCTTCAGCATCTTTTACTTTCACCAGCGTTTCTGGGTGAGCAAAAACA
GGAAGGCAAAATGCCGCAAAAAAGGGAATAAGGGCGACACGGAAATGTTGAATACTCATACTCTTCCTTT
TTCAATATTATTGAAGCATTTATCAGGGTTATTGTCTCATGAGCGGATACATATTTGAATGTATTTAGAA
AAATAAACAAATAGGGGTTCCGCGCACATTTCCCCGAAAAGTGCCACCTGACGTCGACGGATCGGGAGAT
CTCCCGATCCCCTATGGTGCACTCTCAGTACAATCTGCTCTGATGCCGCATAGTTAAGCCAGTATCTGCT
CCCTGCTTGTGTGTTGGAGGTCGCTGAGTAGTGCGCGAGCAAAATTTAAGCTACAACAAGGCAAGGCTTG
ACCGACAATTGCATGAAGAATCTGCTTAGGGTTAGGCGTTTTGCGCTGCTTCGCGATGTACGGGCCAGAT
ATACGCGTTGACATTGATTATTGACTAGTTATTAATAGTAATCAATTACGGGGTCATTAGTTCATAGCCC
ATATATGGAGTTCCGCGTTACATAACTTACGGTAAATGGCCCGCCTGGCTGACCGCCCAACGACCCCCGC
CCATTGACGTCAATAATGACGTATGTTCCCATAGTAACGCCAATAGGGACTTTCCATTGACGTCAATGGG
TGGAGTATTTACGGTAAACTGCCCACTTGGCAGTACATCAAGTGTATCATATGCCAAGTACGCCCCCTAT
TGACGTCAATGACGGTAAATGGCCCGCCTGGCATTATGCCCAGTACATGACCTTATGGGACTTTCCTACT
TGGCAGTACATCTACGTATTAGTCATCGCTATTACCATGGTGATGCGGTTTTGGCAGTACATCAATGGGC
GTGGATAGCGGTTTGACTCACGGGGATTTCCAAGTCTCCACCCCATTGACGTCAATGGGAGTTTGTTTTG
GCACCAAAATCAACGGGACTTTCCAAAATGTCGTAACAACTCCGCCCCATTGACGCAAATGGGCGGTAGG
CGTGTACGGTGGGAGGTCTATATAAGCAGCGCGTTTTGCCTGTACTGGGTCTCTCTGGTTAGACCAGATC
TGAGCCTGGGAGCTCTCTGGCTAACTAGGGAACCCACTGCTTAAGCCTCAATAAAGCTTGCCTTGAGTGC
TTCAAGTAGTGTGTGCCCGTCTGTTGTGTGACTCTGGTAACTAGAGATCCCTCAGACCCTTTTAGTCAGT
GTGGAAAATCTCTAGCAGTGGCGCCCGAACAGGGACTTGAAAGCGAAAGGGAAACCAGAGGAGCTCTCTC
GACGCAGGACTCGGCTTGCTGAAGCGCGCACGGCAAGAGGCGAGGGGCGGCGACTGGTGAGTACGCCAAA
AATTTTGACTAGCGGAGGCTAGAAGGAGAGAGATGGGTGCGAGAGCGTCAGTATTAAGCGGGGGAGAATT
AGATCGCGATGGGAAAAAATTCGGTTAAGGCCAGGGGGAAAGAAAAAATATAAATTAAAACATATAGTAT
GGGCAAGCAGGGAGCTAGAACGATTCGCAGTTAATCCTGGCCTGTTAGAAACATCAGAAGGCTGTAGACA
AATACTGGGACAGCTACAACCATCCCTTCAGACAGGATCAGAAGAACTTAGATCATTATATAATACAGTA
GCAACCCTCTATTGTGTGCATCAAAGGATAGAGATAAAAGACACCAAGGAAGCTTTAGACAAGATAGAGG
AAGAGCAAAACAAAAGTAAGACCACCGCACAGCAAGCGGCCGGCCGCTGATCTTCAGACCTGGAGGAGGA
GATATGAGGGACAATTGGAGAAGTGAATTATATAAATATAAAGTAGTAAAAATTGAACCATTAGGAGTAG
CACCCACCAAGGCAAAGAGAAGAGTGGTGCAGAGAGAAAAAAGAGCAGTGGGAATAGGAGCTTTGTTCCT
TGGGTTCTTGGGAGCAGCAGGAAGCACTATGGGCGCAGCGTCAATGACGCTGACGGTACAGGCCAGACAA
TTATTGTCTGGTATAGTGCAGCAGCAGAACAATTTGCTGAGGGCTATTGAGGCGCAACAGCATCTGTTGC
AACTCACAGTCTGGGGCATCAAGCAGCTCCAGGCAAGAATCCTGGCTGTGGAAAGATACCTAAAGGATCA
ACAGCTCCTGGGGATTTGGGGTTGCTCTGGAAAACTCATTTGCACCACTGCTGTGCCTTGGAATGCTAGT
TGGAGTAATAAATCTCTGGAACAGATTTGGAATCACACGACCTGGATGGAGTGGGACAGAGAAATTAACA
ATTACACAAGCTTAATACACTCCTTAATTGAAGAATCGCAAAACCAGCAAGAAAAGAATGAACAAGAATT
ATTGGAATTAGATAAATGGGCAAGTTTGTGGAATTGGTTTAACATAACAAATTGGCTGTGGTATATAAAA
TTATTCATAATGATAGTAGGAGGCTTGGTAGGTTTAAGAATAGTTTTTGCTGTACTTTCTATAGTGAATA
GAGTTAGGCAGGGATATTCACCATTATCGTTTCAGACCCACCTCCCAACCCCGAGGGGACCCGACAGGCC
CGAAGGAATAGAAGAAGAAGGTGGAGAGAGAGACAGAGACAGATCCATTCGATTAGTGAACGGATCGGCA
CTGCGTGCGCCAATTCTGCAGACAAATGGCAGTATTCATCCACAATTTTAAAAGAAAAGGGGGGATTGGG
GGGTACAGTGCAGGGGAAAGAATAGTAGACATAATAGCAACAGACATACAAACTAAAGAATTACAAAAAC
AAATTACAAAAATTCAAAATTTTCGGGTTTATTACAGGGACAGCAGAGATCCAGTTTGGTTAGTACCGGG
CCCGCTCTAGCCCTGCAGGAACTGTTTAAACTGTGAGGGCCTATTTCCCATGATTCCTTCATATTTGCAT
ATACGATACAAGGCTGTTAGAGAGATAATTGGAATTAATTTGACTGTAAACACAAAGATATTAGTACAAA
ATACGTGACGTAGAAAGTAATAATTTCTTGGGTAGTTTGCAGTTTTAAAATTATGTTTTAAAATGGACTA
TCATATGCTTACCGTAACTTGAAAGTATTTCGATTTCTTGGCTTTATATATCTTGTGGAAAGGACGAAAC
ACCGTGCTCGCCAATGGCCGGCTGTTTAAGAGCTATGCTGGAAACAGCATAGCAAGTTTAAATAAGGCTA
GTCCGTTATCAACTTGAAAAAGTGGCACCGAGTCGGTGCTTTTTTGTTTGGCGCGCCTATGGCTTAATTA
ACATGGCGGCCGCATTCTACCGGGTAGGGGAGGCGCTTTTCCCAAGGCAGTCTGGAGCATGCGCTTTAGC
AGCCCCGCTGGGCACTTGGCGCTACACAAGTGGCCTCTGGCCTCGCACACATTCCACATCCACCGGTAGG
CGCCAACCGGCTCCGTTCTTTGGTGGCCCCTTCGCGCCACCTTCTACTCCTCCCCTAGTCAGGAAGTTCC
CCCCCGCCCCGCAGCTCGCGTCGTGCAGGACGTGACAAATGGAAGTAGCACGTCTCACTAGTCTCGTGCA
GATGGACAGCACCGCTGAGCAATGGAAGCGGGTAGGCCTTTGGGGCAGCGGCCAATAGCAGCTTTGCTCC
TTCGCTTTCTGGGCTCAGAGGCTGGGAAGGGGTGGGTCCGGGGGCGGGCTCAGGGGCGGGCTCAGGGGCG
GGGCGGGCGCCCGAAGGTCCTCCGGAGGCCCGGCATTCTGCACGCTTCAAAAGCGCACGTCTGCCGCGCT
GTTCTCCTCTTCCTCATCTCCGGGACCCGGGATGCCCAAGAAGAAGAGGAAGGTGTCCAATTTACTGACC
GTACACCAAAATTTGCCTGCATTACCGGTCGATGCAACGAGTGATGAGGTTCGCAAGAACCTGATGGACA
TGTTCAGGGATCGCCAGGCGTTTTCTGAGCATACCTGGAAAATGCTTCTGTCCGTTTGCCGGTCGTGGGC
GGCATGGTGCAAGTTGAATAACCGGAAATGGTTTCCCGCAGAACCTGAAGATGTTCGCGATTATCTTCTA
TATCTTCAGGCGCGCGGTCTGGCAGTAAAAACTATCCAGCAACATTTGGGCCAGCTAAACATGCTTCATC
GTCGGTCCGGGCTGCCACGACCAAGTGACAGCAATGCTGTTTCACTGGTTATGCGGCGGATCCGAAAAGA
AAACGTTGATGCCGGTGAACGTGCAAAACAGGCTCTAGCGTTCGAACGCACTGATTTCGACCAGGTTCGT
TCACTCATGGAAAATAGCGATCGCTGCCAGGATATACGTAATCTGGCATTTCTGGGGATTGCTTATAACA
CCCTGTTACGTATAGCCGAAATTGCCAGGATCAGGGTTAAAGATATCTCACGTACTGACGGTGGGAGAAT
GTTAATCCATATTGGCAGAACGAAAACGCTGGTTAGCACCGCAGGTGTAGAGAAGGCACTTAGCCTGGGG
GTAACTAAACTGGTCGAGCGATGGATTTCCGTCTCTGGTGTAGCTGATGATCCGAATAACTACCTGTTTT
GCCGGGTCAGAAAAAATGGTGTTGCCGCGCCATCTGCCACCAGCCAGCTATCAACTCGCGCCCTGGAAGG
GATTTTTGAAGCAACTCATCGATTGATTTACGGCGCTAAGGATGACTCTGGTCAGAGATACCTGGCCTGG
TCTGGACACAGTGCCCGTGTCGGAGCCGCGCGAGATATGGCCCGCGCTGGAGTTTCAATACCGGAGATCA
TGCAAGCTGGTGGCTGGACCAATGTAAATATTGTCATGAACTATATCCGTAACCTGGATAGTGAAACAGG
GGCAATGGTGCGCCTGCTGGAAGATGGCGATTAGCCATGTTTAAGGGTTCCGGTTCCACTAGGTACAATT
CGATATCAAGCTTATCGATAATCAACCTCTGGATTACAAAATTTGTGAAAGATTGACTGGTATTCTTAA
Features (pLannotate 1.2.2; 21 found; start..end, strand, type, name):
    540..559     +  misc_feature   MCS (fragment): pBluescript multiple cloning site
    561..1061    +  CDS            nef (fragment): NEF_HV1LA - Experimental evidence at protein level: Swiss-Prot protein existence level 1. Extracellular Nef protein targets CD4(+) T-lymphocytes for apoptosis by interacting with CXCR4 surface receptors. From Human immunodeficiency virus type 1 group M subtype B (isolate Lai) (HIV-1).
   1068..1248    +  LTR            5' LTR (truncated): truncated 5' long terminal repeat (LTR) from HIV-1
   1310..1898    -  rep_origin     ori: high-copy-number ColE1/pMB1/pBR322/pUC origin of replication
   2069..2929    -  CDS            AmpR: β-lactamase; bla; confers resistance to ampicillin, carbenicillin, and related antibiotics
   2930..3034    -  promoter       AmpR promoter: bla
   3093..3145    -  misc_feature   bom (fragment): basis of mobility region from pBR322
   3300..3679    +  enhancer       CMV enhancer: human cytomegalovirus immediate early enhancer
   3680..3879    +  promoter       CMV promoter: human cytomegalovirus (CMV) immediate early promoter
   3897..4077    +  LTR            5' LTR (truncated): truncated 5' long terminal repeat (LTR) from HIV-1
   4124..4249    +  misc_feature   HIV-1 Ψ: packaging signal of human immunodeficiency virus type 1
   4233..4571    +  CDS            HIV-1 gag (fragment): gag protein from human immunodeficiency virus 1; gag
   4746..4979    +  misc_feature   RRE: The Rev response element (RRE) of HIV-1 allows for Rev-dependent mRNA export from the nucleus to the cytoplasm.
   5356..5456    +  CDS            Rev (fragment): human immunodeficiency virus 1 (HIV-1) Rev protein; rev; enhances nuclear export of unspliced and incompletely spliced viral mRNAs
   5506..5623    +  misc_feature   cPPT/CTS: central polypurine tract and central termination sequence of HIV-1
   5705..5945    +  promoter       U6 promoter: RNA polymerase III promoter for human U6 snRNA
   5992..6059    +  misc_RNA       tracrRNA (fragment): trans-activating CRISPR RNA for the Streptococcus pyogenes CRISPR/Cas9 system
   6112..6604    +  promoter       PGK promoter: mouse phosphoglycerate kinase 1 promoter
   6634..7664    +  CDS            Cre (fragment): site-specific recombinase Cre is a site-specific recombinase from bacteriophage P1. Recombination occurs at loxP sequences.
   7697..7720    +  misc_feature   MCS (fragment): pBluescript multiple cloning site
   7720..539     +  misc_feature   WPRE (across the origin): woodchuck hepatitis virus posttranscriptional regulatory element
