[The description below was written by a language model from this plasmid's Addgene catalogue record and pLannotate feature annotations shown in this document.]
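Description:
hu6-sgCebpb_v2 (opti) is a lentiviral transfer plasmid built on the pLL3.3 backbone that delivers a single guide RNA against mouse Cebpb together with Cre recombinase. It is propagated in bacteria through a high-copy ColE1/pUC-type origin and selected with ampicillin via the β-lactamase gene. According to the record, it is derived from pLL3.3;U6(BstXI)-XhoI-chimeric RNA;PGK-Cre, with the XhoI stuffer removed and the Cebpb-targeting spacer installed by ligation-independent cloning.

The viral genome is transcribed in packaging cells from a CMV enhancer/promoter fused to a truncated HIV-1 5' LTR, followed by the Ψ packaging signal with a partial gag region, the Rev response element for Rev-dependent nuclear export, and the cPPT/CTS. Two expression units sit inside this frame. A human U6 RNA polymerase III promoter drives the Cebpb spacer fused to a Streptococcus pyogenes Cas9 guide scaffold (annotated as a tracrRNA fragment; the "opti" in the name suggests an optimised scaffold, though the record does not define it). Downstream, the mouse PGK promoter drives Cre, followed by WPRE to enhance transcript expression, and a 3' region annotated as a nef fragment and a truncated LTR.

No Cas9 is encoded, so editing requires Cas9 supplied by the target cell. The pairing of sgRNA and Cre suits cells or mice carrying Cre-dependent alleles, where one transduction event triggers loxP recombination and directs Cas9 to Cebpb. The associated publication concerns LKB1 and C/EBP-mediated cell-fate reprogramming in lung cancer, consistent with use in Cebpb inactivation in mouse lung tumour models.
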