Addgene plasmid #177248: hu6-sgCebpb_v2 (opti)
Purpose: Same as pLL3.3;U6(BstXI)-XhoI-chimeric RNA;PGK-Cre but XhoI stuffer removed, expresses Cebpb gRNA
Depositing lab: Monte Winslow. Depositing organization: Stanford University. Publication: LKB1 drives stasis and C/EBP-mediated reprogramming to an alveolar type II fate in lung cancer. Murray CW, Brady JJ, Han M, Cai H, Tsai MK, Pierce SE, Cheng R, Demeter J, Feldser DM, Jackson PK, Shackelford DB, Winslow MM. Nat Commun. 2022 Feb 28;13(1):1090. doi: 10.1038/s41467-022-28619-8. PubMed 35228570.
Backbone
  Vector backbone: pLL3.3
  Vector type: Lentiviral
Growth in bacteria
  Bacterial resistance: Ampicillin, 100 μg/mL
  Growth temperature: 37°C
  Growth strain: NEB Stable
  Copy number: High Copy
Gene/Insert
  Gene/Insert name: sgCebpb_2nd
  gRNA/shRNA sequence: GTGCTCGCCAATGGCCGGCT
  Species: M. musculus (mouse)
  Promoter: hU6
  Cloning method: Ligation Independent Cloning
Terms and licenses: Academic/Nonprofit Terms; Industry Terms: Not Available to Industry
How to cite: hu6-sgCebpb_v2 (opti) was a gift from Monte Winslow (Addgene plasmid # 177248 ; http://n2t.net/addgene:177248 ; RRID:Addgene_177248)
